Addgene plasmid #143721: TFORF0635
Purpose: Lentiviral vector for overexpressing transcription factor ORFs with unique 24-bp barcodes. Barcodes facilitate identification of transcription factors in pooled screens.
Depositing lab: Feng Zhang. Depositing organization: Broad Institute. Publication: A transcription factor atlas of directed differentiation. Joung J, Ma S, Tay T, Geiger-Schuller KR, Kirchgatterer PC, Verdine VK, Guo B, Arias-Garcia MA, Allen WE, Singh A, Kuksenko O, Abudayyeh OO, Gootenberg JS, Fu Z, Macrae RK, Buenrostro JD, Regev A, Zhang F. Cell. 2023 Jan 5;186(1):209-229.e26. doi: 10.1016/j.cell.2022.11.026. PubMed 36608654.
Backbone
  Vector backbone: pLX_TRC317
  Backbone manufacturer: Broad Institute Genetic Perturbation Platform
  Backbone size w/o insert (bp): 8264
  Vector type: Mammalian Expression, Lentiviral
  Selectable markers: Puromycin
Growth in bacteria
  Bacterial resistance: Ampicillin, 100 μg/mL
  Growth temperature: 37°C
  Growth strain: NEB Stable
  Copy number: High Copy
Gene/Insert
  Gene/Insert name: TRIM33
  Species: H. sapiens (human)
  Insert size (bp): 3485
  Entrez Gene: TRIM33 (a.k.a. ECTO, PTC7, RFG7, TF1G, TIF1G, TIF1GAMMA, TIFGAMMA)
  Promoter: EF1a
  Cloning method: Unknown
  Sequencing primers: 5′ GGGTGGAGACTGAAGTTAGGCCAG; 3′ CACATAGCGTAAAAGGAGCAACATAG
Terms and licenses: Academic/Nonprofit Terms; Industry Terms: Not Available to Industry
Depositor comments: NM_015906,ENST00000358465 . The transcription factor ORF portion of this plasmid was synthesized by Genewiz. Please test multiple small colonies in case of plasmid recombination. To make this collection available in a timely manner, a portion of this collection was not fully sequenced by Addgene. If an Addgene verified full plasmid sequence is not available, please contact us prior to placing an order to request the full sequence.
How to cite: TFORF0635 was a gift from Feng Zhang (Addgene plasmid # 143721 ; http://n2t.net/addgene:143721 ; RRID:Addgene_143721)
