[The description below was written by a language model from this plasmid's Addgene catalogue record and pLannotate feature annotations shown in this document.]
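Description:
TFORF0635 is a third-generation-style, self-inactivating lentiviral expression plasmid built on the pLX_TRC317 backbone and carrying the human TRIM33 open reading frame (also known as TIF1γ). It belongs to a barcoded transcription factor ORF collection. It is propagated in E. coli through a high-copy ColE1/pUC-type origin with ampicillin selection (AmpR under its own bla promoter). An f1 origin and remnants of a lac/lacZα cloning region flanked by T7 and T3 promoters are also present. The depositor notes that the plasmid can recombine, as is common for LTR-containing vectors, and that the ORF was made by gene synthesis.

The viral genome is transcribed from an RSV promoter fused to a truncated HIV-1 5' LTR. This is followed by the Ψ packaging signal with a gag fragment and by the RRE for Rev-dependent nuclear export. The genome ends in a ΔU3 3' LTR, which inactivates LTR promoter activity after integration, followed by an SV40 polyadenylation signal. Two cassettes lie between the LTRs. In the first, an SV40 early promoter/origin drives puromycin N-acetyltransferase for selection of transduced mammalian cells. The second lies downstream of a cPPT/CTS element that aids nuclear import, and here the constitutive EF-1α promoter drives TRIM33, with a WPRE enhancing transcript stability and expression.

According to the record, each ORF in the collection is paired with a unique 24-bp barcode. The barcode is not annotated in the feature table, so its position is not stated. The barcode allows the overexpressed factor to be identified by sequencing in pooled screens, such as directed differentiation studies.
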