Features (pLannotate 1.2.2; 31 found; start..end, strand, type, name):
      5..231     +  promoter       RSV promoter: Rous sarcoma virus enhancer/promoter
    232..412     +  LTR            5' LTR (truncated): truncated 5' long terminal repeat (LTR) from HIV-1
    459..584     +  misc_feature   HIV-1 Ψ: packaging signal of human immunodeficiency virus type 1
    568..931     +  CDS            HIV-1 gag (fragment): gag protein from human immunodeficiency virus 1; gag
   1077..1310    +  misc_feature   RRE: The Rev response element (RRE) of HIV-1 allows for Rev-dependent mRNA export from the nucleus to the cytoplasm.
   1687..1713    +  CDS            Rev (fragment): human immunodeficiency virus 1 (HIV-1) Rev protein; rev; enhances nuclear export of unspliced and incompletely spliced viral mRNAs
   1720..1743    +  promoter       SV40 promoter (fragment): SV40 early promoter
   1744..1815    +  promoter       SV40 promoter (fragment): SV40 enhancer and early promoter
   1839..1974    +  rep_origin     SV40 ori: SV40 origin of replication
   2020..2616    +  CDS            PuroR (fragment): puromycin N-acetyltransferase; pac from Streptomyces; confers resistance to puromycin
   2665..2782    +  misc_feature   cPPT/CTS: central polypurine tract and central termination sequence of HIV-1
   2847..2913    +  CDS            small t antigen (fragment): SV40 (simian virus 40) small t antigen
   2920..4098    +  promoter       EF-1α promoter: strong constitutive promoter for human elongation factor EF-1α
   4115..7495    +  CDS            TRIM33: TRI33_HUMAN - Also known as KIAA1113, RFG7, TIF1G. Experimental evidence at protein level: Swiss-Prot protein existence level 1. Acts as an E3 ubiquitin-protein ligase. Promotes SMAD4 ubiquitination, nuclear exclusion and degradation via the ubiquitin proteasome pathway. According to PubMed:16751102, does not promote a decrease in the level of endogenous SMAD4. May act as a transcriptional repressor. Inhibits the transcriptional response to TGF-beta/BMP signaling cascade. Plays a role in the control of cell proliferation. Its association with SMAD2 and SMAD3 stimulates erythroid differentiatio
   7511..7564    +  promoter       U6 promoter (fragment): RNA polymerase III promoter for human U6 snRNA
   7606..8194    +  misc_feature   WPRE: woodchuck hepatitis virus posttranscriptional regulatory element
   8245..8264    +  misc_feature   cPPT/CTS (fragment): central polypurine tract and central termination sequence of HIV-1
   8266..8499    +  LTR            3' LTR (ΔU3): self-inactivating 3' long terminal repeat (LTR) from HIV-1
   8577..8698    +  polyA_signal   SV40 poly(A) signal: SV40 polyadenylation signal
   8738..8873    +  rep_origin     SV40 ori: SV40 origin of replication
   8894..8912    -  promoter       T7 promoter: promoter for bacteriophage T7 RNA polymerase
   8920..9075    +  CDS            lacZα (fragment): LacZα fragment of β-galactosidase; lacZ fragment
   9080..9508    +  rep_origin     f1 ori (sequence partly withheld): f1 bacteriophage origin of replication; arrow indicates direction of (+) strand synthesis
   9561..9665    +  promoter       AmpR promoter: bla
   9666..10526   +  CDS            AmpR: β-lactamase; bla; confers resistance to ampicillin, carbenicillin, and related antibiotics
  10697..11285   +  rep_origin     ori: high-copy-number ColE1/pMB1/pBR322/pUC origin of replication
  11468..11560   +  CDS            lacI (fragment): lac repressor; lacI; The lac repressor binds to the lac operator to inhibit transcription in E. coli. This inhibition can be relieved by adding lactose or isopropyl-β-D-thiogalactopyranoside (IPTG).
  11573..11594   +  protein_bind   CAP binding site: CAP binding activates transcription in the presence of cAMP. E. coli catabolite activator protein
  11609..11639   +  promoter       lac promoter: promoter for the E. coli lac operon
  11643..11665   +  protein_bind   lac operator (fragment): The lac repressor binds to the lac operator to inhibit transcription in E. coli. This inhibition can be relieved by adding lactose or isopropyl-β-D-thiogalactopyranoside (IPTG). lac repressor encoded by lacI
  11708..11726   +  promoter       T3 promoter: promoter for bacteriophage T3 RNA polymerase
>Addgene plasmid #143721 | TFORF0635 | addgene full sequence | sequence record 407870 | Addgene NGS Result
TTAATGTAGTCTTATGCAATACTCTTGTAGTCTTGCAACATGGTAACGATGAGTTAGCAACATGCCTTAC
AAGGAGAGAAAAAGCACCGTGCATGCCGATTGGTGGAAGTAAGGTGGTACGATCGTGCCTTATTAGGAAG
GCAACAGACGGGTCTGACATGGATTGGACGAACCACTGAATTGCCGCATTGCAGAGATATTGTATTTAAG
TGCCTAGCTCGATACATAAACGGGTCTCTCTGGTTAGACCAGATCTGAGCCTGGGAGCTCTCTGGCTAAC
TAGGGAACCCACTGCTTAAGCCTCAATAAAGCTTGCCTTGAGTGCTTCAAGTAGTGTGTGCCCGTCTGTT
GTGTGACTCTGGTAACTAGAGATCCCTCAGACCCTTTTAGTCAGTGTGGAAAATCTCTAGCAGTGGCGCC
CGAACAGGGACTTGAAAGCGAAAGGGAAACCAGAGGAGCTCTCTCGACGCAGGACTCGGCTTGCTGAAGC
GCGCACGGCAAGAGGCGAGGGGCGGCGACTGGTGAGTACGCCAAAAATTTTGACTAGCGGAGGCTAGAAG
GAGAGAGATGGGTGCGAGAGCGTCAGTATTAAGCGGGGGAGAATTAGATCGCGATGGGAAAAAATTCGGT
TAAGGCCAGGGGGAAAGAAAAAATATAAATTAAAACATATAGTATGGGCAAGCAGGGAGCTAGAACGATT
CGCAGTTAATCCTGGCCTGTTAGAAACATCAGAAGGCTGTAGACAAATACTGGGACAGCTACAACCATCC
CTTCAGACAGGATCAGAAGAACTTAGATCATTATATAATACAGTAGCAACCCTCTATTGTGTGCATCAAA
GGATAGAGATAAAAGACACCAAGGAAGCTTTAGACAAGATAGAGGAAGAGCAAAACAAAAGTAAGACCAC
CGCACAGCAAGCGGCCGCTGATCTTCAGACCTGGAGGAGGAGATATGAGGGACAATTGGAGAAGTGAATT
ATATAAATATAAAGTAGTAAAAATTGAACCATTAGGAGTAGCACCCACCAAGGCAAAGAGAAGAGTGGTG
CAGAGAGAAAAAAGAGCAGTGGGAATAGGAGCTTTGTTCCTTGGGTTCTTGGGAGCAGCAGGAAGCACTA
TGGGCGCAGCGTCAATGACGCTGACGGTACAGGCCAGACAATTATTGTCTGGTATAGTGCAGCAGCAGAA
CAATTTGCTGAGGGCTATTGAGGCGCAACAGCATCTGTTGCAACTCACAGTCTGGGGCATCAAGCAGCTC
CAGGCAAGAATCCTGGCTGTGGAAAGATACCTAAAGGATCAACAGCTCCTGGGGATTTGGGGTTGCTCTG
GAAAACTCATTTGCACCACTGCTGTGCCTTGGAATGCTAGTTGGAGTAATAAATCTCTGGAACAGATTTG
GAATCACACGACCTGGATGGAGTGGGACAGAGAAATTAACAATTACACAAGCTTAATACACTCCTTAATT
GAAGAATCGCAAAACCAGCAAGAAAAGAATGAACAAGAATTATTGGAATTAGATAAATGGGCAAGTTTGT
GGAATTGGTTTAACATAACAAATTGGCTGTGGTATATAAAATTATTCATAATGATAGTAGGAGGCTTGGT
AGGTTTAAGAATAGTTTTTGCTGTACTTTCTATAGTGAATAGAGTTAGGCAGGGATATTCACCATTATCG
TTTCAGACCCACCTCCCAACCCCGAGGGGACCCATGCATTGCATCTCAATTAGTCAGCAACCAGGTGTGG
AAAGTCCCCAGGCTCCCCAGCAGGCAGAAGTATGCAAAGCATGCGTCTCAATTAGTCAGCAACCATAGTC
CCGCCCCTAACTCCGCCCATCCCGCCCCTAACTCCGCCCAGTTCCGCCCATTCTCCGCCCCATGGCTGAC
TAATTTTTTTTATTTATGCAGAGGCCGAGGCCGCCTCGGCCTCTGAGCTATTCCAGAAGTAGTGAGGAGG
CTTTTTTGGAGGCCTAGGCTTTTGCAAAAAGCTTTCTAGAGGTACCACCGGAGCTTACCATGACCGAGTA
CAAGCCCACGGTGCGCCTCGCCACCCGCGACGACGTCCCCAGGGCCGTACGCACCCTCGCCGCCGCGTTC
GCCGACTACCCCGCCACGCGCCACACCGTCGATCCGGACCGCCACATCGAGCGGGTCACCGAGCTGCAAG
AACTCTTCCTCACGCGCGTCGGGCTCGACATCGGCAAGGTGTGGGTCGCGGACGACGGCGCCGCCGTGGC
GGTCTGGACCACGCCGGAGAGCGTCGAAGCGGGGGCGGTGTTCGCCGAGATCGGCCCGCGCATGGCCGAG
TTGAGCGGTTCCCGGCTGGCCGCGCAGCAACAGATGGAAGGCCTCCTGGCGCCGCACCGGCCCAAGGAGC
CCGCGTGGTTCCTGGCCACCGTCGGCGTCTCGCCCGACCACCAGGGCAAGGGTCTGGGCAGCGCCGTCGT
GCTCCCCGGAGTGGAGGCGGCCGAGCGCGCCGGGGTGCCCGCCTTCCTGGAGACCTCCGCGCCCCGCAAC
CTCCCCTTCTACGAGCGGCTCGGCTTCACCGTCACCGCCGACGTCGAGGTGCCCGAAGGACCGCGCACCT
GGTGCATGACCCGCAAGCCCGGTGCCAGTTAACGAATTCTAGATCTTGAGACAAATGGCAGTATTCATCC
ACAATTTTAAAAGAAAAGGGGGGATTGGGGGGTACAGTGCAGGGGAAAGAATAGTAGACATAATAGCAAC
AGACATACAAACTAAAGAATTACAAAAACAAATTACAAAAATTCAAAATTTTCGGGTTTATTACAGGGAC
AGCAGAGATCCACTTTGGCGCCGGCTCGAGGCCTGCAGGTGCAAAGATGGATAAAGTTTTAAACAGAGAG
GAATCTTTGCAGCTAATGGACCTTCTAGGTCTTGAAAGGAGTGGGAATTGGCTCCGGTGCCCGTCAGTGG
GCAGAGCGCACATCGCCCACAGTCCCCGAGAAGTTGGGGGGAGGGGTCGGCAATTGAACCGGTGCCTAGA
GAAGGTGGCGCGGGGTAAACTGGGAAAGTGATGTCGTGTACTGGCTCCGCCTTTTTCCCGAGGGTGGGGG
AGAACCGTATATAAGTGCAGTAGTCGCCGTGAACGTTCTTTTTCGCAACGGGTTTGCCGCCAGAACACAG
GTAAGTGCCGTGTGTGGTTCCCGCGGGCCTGGCCTCTTTACGGGTTATGGCCCTTGCGTGCCTTGAATTA
CTTCCACCTGGCTGCAGTACGTGATTCTTGATCCCGAGCTTCGGGTTGGAAGTGGGTGGGAGAGTTCGAG
GCCTTGCGCTTAAGGAGCCCCTTCGCCTCGTGCTTGAGTTGAGGCCTGGCCTGGGCGCTGGGGCCGCCGC
GTGCGAATCTGGTGGCACCTTCGCGCCTGTCTCGCTGCTTTCGATAAGTCTCTAGCCATTTAAAATTTTT
GATGACCTGCTGCGACGCTTTTTTTCTGGCAAGATAGTCTTGTAAATGCGGGCCAAGATCTGCACACTGG
TATTTCGGTTTTTGGGGCCGCGGGCGGCGACGGGGCCCGTGCGTCCCAGCGCACATGTTCGGCGAGGCGG
GGCCTGCGAGCGCGGCCACCGAGAATCGGACGGGGGTAGTCTCAAGCTGGCCGGCCTGCTCTGGTGCCTG
GCCTCGCGCCGCCGTGTATCGCCCCGCCCTGGGCGGCAAGGCTGGCCCGGTCGGCACCAGTTGCGTGAGC
GGAAAGATGGCCGCTTCCCGGCCCTGCTGCAGGGAGCTCAAAATGGAGGACGCGGCGCTCGGGAGAGCGG
GCGGGTGAGTCACCCACACAAAGGAAAAGGGCCTTTCCGTCCTCAGCCGTCGCTTCATGTGACTCCACGG
AGTACCGGGCGCCGTCCAGGCACCTCGATTAGTTCTCGAGCTTTTGGAGTACGTCGTCTTTAGGTTGGGG
GGAGGGGTTTTATGCGATGGAGTTTCCCCACACTGAGTGGGTGGAGACTGAAGTTAGGCCAGCTTGGCAC
TTGATGTAATTCTCCTTGGAATTTGCCCTTTTTGAGTTTGGATCTTGGTTCATTCTCAAGCCTCAGACAG
TGGTTCAAAGTTTTTTTCTTCCATTTCAGGTGTCGTGAGGCTAGCACCGCCACCATGGCGGAAAACAAAG
GCGGCGGCGAGGCTGAGAGCGGCGGCGGGGGCAGCGGCAGCGCGCCGGTAACTGCCGGGGCCGCCGGGCC
CGCCGCGCAGGAGGCGGAGCCGCCTCTCACCGCGGTGCTGGTGGAGGAGGAGGAGGAGGAAGGCGGCAGG
GCCGGCGCTGAGGGCGGCGCGGCCGGGCCCGACGACGGGGGGGTGGCCGCGGCCTCCTCGGGCTCGGCCC
AGGCTGCTTCATCTCCTGCGGCCTCAGTGGGCACTGGAGTTGCCGGGGGCGCAGTATCGACGCCGGCTCC
AGCTCCAGCCTCGGCTCCCGCTCCGGGTCCCTCGGCAGGGCCGCCTCCTGGACCGCCAGCCTCGCTCCTG
GACACCTGCGCCGTGTGTCAGCAGAGCTTGCAGAGCCGGCGTGAGGCGGAGCCCAAGCTGCTGCCCTGTC
TTCACTCCTTCTGCCTGCGCTGCCTGCCCGAGCCGGAGCGCCAGCTCAGCGTGCCCATCCCGGGGGGCAG
CAACGGCGACATCCAGCAAGTTGGTGTAATACGGTGCCCAGTATGCCGCCAAGAATGCAGACAGATAGAC
CTTGTGGATAATTATTTTGTGAAAGACACATCTGAAGCTCCTAGCAGTTCTGATGAAAAATCAGAACAGG
TATGTACTAGTTGTGAAGACAATGCAAGTGCAGTTGGCTTTTGTGTAGAATGTGGAGAGTGGCTATGTAA
GACATGTATCGAAGCACATCAAAGAGTAAAATTTACTAAAGATCACTTGATCAGGAAGAAAGAAGATGTC
TCAGAGTCTGTTGGAGCATCTGGTCAACGCCCTGTTTTCTGCCCTGTACACAAACAAGAACAGTTGAAAC
TTTTCTGTGAAACATGTGATAGATTGACATGTAGAGACTGTCAGCTATTGGAACACAAAGAACATAGGTA
TCAGTTTTTGGAAGAAGCTTTTCAAAATCAGAAGGGTGCAATTGAGAATCTACTGGCGAAACTTCTTGAG
AAGAAGAATTATGTTCATTTTGCAGCTACTCAGGTGCAGAATAGGATAAAAGAAGTAAATGAGACTAACA
AACGAGTAGAACAGGAAATTAAAGTGGCCATTTTCACCCTTATCAATGAAATTAATAAGAAAGGAAAATC
TCTCTTACAACAGCTAGAGAATGTTACAAAGGAAAGACAGATGAAGTTACTACAGCAGCAGAATGACATC
ACAGGCCTTTCCCGGCAGGTGAAGCATGTTATGAACTTCACAAATTGGGCAATTGCAAGTGGCAGCAGCA
CAGCACTACTATACAGCAAGCGACTGATTACTTTCCAGTTGCGTCATATTTTGAAAGCACGGTGTGATCC
TGTCCCTGCTGCTAATGGAGCAATACGTTTCCATTGTGATCCCACCTTCTGGGCAAAGAATGTAGTCAAT
TTAGGTAATCTAGTAATAGAGAGTAAACCAGCTCCTGGTTATACTCCTAATGTTGTAGTTGGGCAAGTTC
CTCCAGGGACAAACCACATTAGTAAAACCCCTGGACAGATTAACTTAGCACAGCTTCGACTCCAGCACAT
GCAACAACAAGTATATGCACAGAAACATCAGCAGTTGCAACAGATGAGGATGCAGCAACCACCAGCACCT
GTACCAACTACAACAACAACAACACAACAGCATCCTAGACAAGCAGCCCCTCAGATGTTACAACAACAGC
CTCCTCGATTGATCAGTGTGCAAACAATGCAAAGAGGCAACATGAACTGTGGAGCTTTTCAAGCCCATCA
GATGAGACTGGCTCAGAATGCTGCCAGAATACCAGGGATACCCAGGCACAGCGGCCCTCAATATTCCATG
ATGCAGCCACACCTCCAAAGACAACACTCAAACCCAGGGCATGCTGGACCCTTTCCCGTAGTATCGGTAC
ACAACACCACAATCAACCCAACGAGCCCTACTACAGCAACTATGGCAAATGCAAACCGAGGTCCCACCAG
CCCATCTGTTACAGCAATAGAGCTAATCCCCTCAGTTACCAATCCAGAAAACCTTCCATCGCTGCCAGAT
ATTCCACCCATACAGTTGGAAGATGCTGGCTCAAGTAGTTTAGATAATCTACTAAGTAGATACATCTCAG
GCAGTCACCTACCCCCACAGCCTACAAGCACCATGAATCCTTCTCCAGGTCCCTCTGCCCTTTCTCCGGG
ATCATCAGGTTTATCCAATTCTCACACACCTGTGAGACCCCCAAGTACTTCTAGTACTGGCAGTCGAGGC
AGCTGTGGGTCATCAGGAAGAACTGCTGAGAAGACAAGTCTTAGTTTCAAATCTGATCAGGTGAAGGTCA
AGCAAGAACCTGGGACTGAAGATGAAATATGTAGCTTTTCAGGAGGTGTAAAACAAGAAAAAACAGAGGA
TGGCAGGAGGAGTGCTTGCATGTTGAGCAGTCCTGAGAGTAGCTTGACACCACCTCTCTCAACCAACCTG
CATCTAGAAAGTGAATTGGATGCATTGGCAAGCCTGGAAAACCATGTGAAAATTGAACCTGCAGATATGA
ATGAAAGCTGCAAACAGTCAGGGCTCAGCAGCCTTGTTAATGGAAAGTCCCCAATTCGAAGCCTCATGCA
CAGGTCGGCAAGGATTGGAGGAGATGGCAACAATAAAGATGATGACCCAAATGAAGACTGGTGTGCTGTC
TGCCAAAACGGAGGAGATCTCTTGTGCTGCGAAAAATGTCCAAAGGTCTTTCATCTAACTTGTCATGTTC
CAACACTACTTAGCTTTCCAAGTGGGGACTGGATATGCACATTTTGTAGAGATATTGGAAAGCCAGAAGT
TGAATATGATTGTGATAATTTGCAACATAGTAAGAAGGGGAAAACTGCGCAGGGGTTAAGCCCCGTGGAC
CAAAGGAAATGTGAACGTCTTCTGCTTTACCTCTATTGCCATGAATTAAGTATTGAATTCCAGGAGCCTG
TTCCTGCTTCGATACCAAACTACTATAAAATTATAAAGAAACCAATGGATTTATCCACCGTGAAAAAGAA
GCTTCAGAAAAAACATTCCCAACACTACCAAATCCCGGATGACTTTGTGGCCGATGTCCGTTTGATCTTC
AAGAACTGTGAAAGGTTTAATGAAATGATGAAAGTTGTTCAAGTTTATGCAGACACACAAGAGATTAATT
TGAAGGCTGATTCAGAAGTAGCTCAGGCAGGGAAAGCAGTTGCATTGTACTTTGAAGATAAACTCACAGA
GATCTACTCAGACAGGACCTTCGCACCTTTGCCAGAGTTTGAGCAGGAAGAGGATGATGGTGAGGTAACT
GAGGACTCTGATGAAGACTTTATACAGCCCCGCAGAAAACGCCTAAAGTCAGATGAGAGACCAGTACATA
TAAAGTAGTAATGAACTAGTCCGTAACTTGAAAGTATTTCGATTTCTTGGCTTTATATATCTTGTGGAAA
GGACGACCTGAAATACCTGCTGAGGAAGTCACGCGTTAAGTCGACAATCAACCTCTGGATTACAAAATTT
GTGAAAGATTGACTGGTATTCTTAACTATGTTGCTCCTTTTACGCTATGTGGATACGCTGCTTTAATGCC
TTTGTATCATGCTATTGCTTCCCGTATGGCTTTCATTTTCTCCTCCTTGTATAAATCCTGGTTGCTGTCT
CTTTATGAGGAGTTGTGGCCCGTTGTCAGGCAACGTGGCGTGGTGTGCACTGTGTTTGCTGACGCAACCC
CCACTGGTTGGGGCATTGCCACCACCTGTCAGCTCCTTTCCGGGACTTTCGCTTTCCCCCTCCCTATTGC
CACGGCGGAACTCATCGCCGCCTGCCTTGCCCGCTGCTGGACAGGGGCTCGGCTGTTGGGCACTGACAAT
TCCGTGGTGTTGTCGGGGAAATCATCGTCCTTTCCTTGGCTGCTCGCCTGTGTTGCCACCTGGATTCTGC
GCGGGACGTCCTTCTGCTACGTCCCTTCGGCCCTCAATCCAGCGGACCTTCCTTCCCGCGGCCTGCTGCC
GGCTCTGCGGCCTCTTCCGCGTCTTCGCCTTCGCCCTCAGACGAGTCGGATCTCCCTTTGGGCCGCCTCC
CCGCGTCGACTTTAAGACCAATGACTTACAAGGCAGCTGTAGATCTTAGCCACTTTTTAAAAGAAAAGGG
GGGACTGGAAGGGCTAATTCACTCCCAACGAAGACAAGATCTGCTTTTTGCTTGTACTGGGTCTCTCTGG
TTAGACCAGATCTGAGCCTGGGAGCTCTCTGGCTAACTAGGGAACCCACTGCTTAAGCCTCAATAAAGCT
TGCCTTGAGTGCTTCAAGTAGTGTGTGCCCGTCTGTTGTGTGACTCTGGTAACTAGAGATCCCTCAGACC
CTTTTAGTCAGTGTGGAAAATCTCTAGCAGTACGTATAGTAGTTCATGTCATCTTATTATTCAGTATTTA
TAACTTGCAAAGAAATGAATATCAGAGAGTGAGAGGAACTTGTTTATTGCAGCTTATAATGGTTACAAAT
AAAGCAATAGCATCACAAATTTCACAAATAAAGCATTTTTTTCACTGCATTCTAGTTGTGGTTTGTCCAA
ACTCATCAATGTATCTTATCATGTCTGGCTCTAGCTATCCCGCCCCTAACTCCGCCCATCCCGCCCCTAA
CTCCGCCCAGTTCCGCCCATTCTCCGCCCCATGGCTGACTAATTTTTTTTATTTATGCAGAGGCCGAGGC
CGCCTCGGCCTCTGAGCTATTCCAGAAGTAGTGAGGAGGCTTTTTTGGAGGCCTAGGGACGTACCCAATT
CGCCCTATAGTGAGTCGTATTACGCGCGCTCACTGGCCGTCGTTTTACAACGTCGTGACTGGGAAAACCC
TGGCGTTACCCAACTTAATCGCCTTGCAGCACATCCCCCTTTCGCCAGCTGGCGTAATAGCGAAGAGGCC
CGCACCGATCGCCCTTCCCAACAGTTGCGCAGCCTGAATGGCGAATGGG
[124 nt withheld, positions 9080-9203]
C
[91 nt withheld, positions 9205-9295]
A
[49 nt withheld, positions 9297-9345]
CCTTTGACGTTGGAGTCCACGTTCTTT
[37 nt withheld, positions 9373-9409]
ACCCTATCTCGGTCTATTCTTTTGATTTATAAGGGATTTTGCCGATTTCGGCCTATTGGTTAAAAAATGA
GCTGATTTAACAAAAATTTAACGCGAATTTTAACAAAATATTAACGCTTACAATTTAGGTGGCACTTTTC
GGGGAAATGTGCGCGGAACCCCTATTTGTTTATTTTTCTAAATACATTCAAATATGTATCCGCTCATGAG
ACAATAACCCTGATAAATGCTTCAATAATATTGAAAAAGGAAGAGTATGAGTATTCAACATTTCCGTGTC
GCCCTTATTCCCTTTTTTGCGGCATTTTGCCTTCCTGTTTTTGCTCACCCAGAAACGCTGGTGAAAGTAA
AAGATGCTGAAGATCAGTTGGGTGCACGAGTGGGTTACATCGAACTGGATCTCAACAGCGGTAAGATCCT
TGAGAGTTTTCGCCCCGAAGAACGTTTTCCAATGATGAGCACTTTTAAAGTTCTGCTATGTGGCGCGGTA
TTATCCCGTATTGACGCCGGGCAAGAGCAACTCGGTCGCCGCATACACTATTCTCAGAATGACTTGGTTG
AGTACTCACCAGTCACAGAAAAGCATCTTACGGATGGCATGACAGTAAGAGAATTATGCAGTGCTGCCAT
AACCATGAGTGATAACACTGCGGCCAACTTACTTCTGACAACGATCGGAGGACCGAAGGAGCTAACCGCT
TTTTTGCACAACATGGGGGATCATGTAACTCGCCTTGATCGTTGGGAACCGGAGCTGAATGAAGCCATAC
CAAACGACGAGCGTGACACCACGATGCCTGTAGCAATGGCAACAACGTTGCGCAAACTATTAACTGGCGA
ACTACTTACTCTAGCTTCCCGGCAACAATTAATAGACTGGATGGAGGCGGATAAAGTTGCAGGACCACTT
CTGCGCTCGGCCCTTCCGGCTGGCTGGTTTATTGCTGATAAATCTGGAGCCGGTGAGCGTGGGTCTCGCG
GTATCATTGCAGCACTGGGGCCAGATGGTAAGCCCTCCCGTATCGTAGTTATCTACACGACGGGGAGTCA
GGCAACTATGGATGAACGAAATAGACAGATCGCTGAGATAGGTGCCTCACTGATTAAGCATTGGTAACTG
TCAGACCAAGTTTACTCATATATACTTTAGATTGATTTAAAACTTCATTTTTAATTTAAAAGGATCTAGG
TGAAGATCCTTTTTGATAATCTCATGACCAAAATCCCTTAACGTGAGTTTTCGTTCCACTGAGCGTCAGA
CCCCGTAGAAAAGATCAAAGGATCTTCTTGAGATCCTTTTTTTCTGCGCGTAATCTGCTGCTTGCAAACA
AAAAAACCACCGCTACCAGCGGTGGTTTGTTTGCCGGATCAAGAGCTACCAACTCTTTTTCCGAAGGTAA
CTGGCTTCAGCAGAGCGCAGATACCAAATACTGTTCTTCTAGTGTAGCCGTAGTTAGGCCACCACTTCAA
GAACTCTGTAGCACCGCCTACATACCTCGCTCTGCTAATCCTGTTACCAGTGGCTGCTGCCAGTGGCGAT
AAGTCGTGTCTTACCGGGTTGGACTCAAGACGATAGTTACCGGATAAGGCGCAGCGGTCGGGCTGAACGG
GGGGTTCGTGCACACAGCCCAGCTTGGAGCGAACGACCTACACCGAACTGAGATACCTACAGCGTGAGCT
ATGAGAAAGCGCCACGCTTCCCGAAGGGAGAAAGGCGGACAGGTATCCGGTAAGCGGCAGGGTCGGAACA
GGAGAGCGCACGAGGGAGCTTCCAGGGGGAAACGCCTGGTATCTTTATAGTCCTGTCGGGTTTCGCCACC
TCTGACTTGAGCGTCGATTTTTGTGATGCTCGTCAGGGGGGCGGAGCCTATGGAAAAACGCCAGCAACGC
GGCCTTTTTACGGTTCCTGGCCTTTTGCTGGCCTTTTGCTCACATGTTCTTTCCTGCGTTATCCCCTGAT
TCTGTGGATAACCGTATTACCGCCTTTGAGTGAGCTGATACCGCTCGCCGCAGCCGAACGACCGAGCGCA
GCGAGTCAGTGAGCGAGGAAGCGGAAGAGCGCCCAATACGCAAACCGCCTCTCCCCGCGCGTTGGCCGAT
TCATTAATGCAGCTGGCACGACAGGTTTCCCGACTGGAAAGCGGGCAGTGAGCGCAACGCAATTAATGTG
AGTTAGCTCACTCATTAGGCACCCCAGGCTTTACACTTTATGCTTCCGGCTCGTATGTTGTGTGGAATTG
TGAGCGGATAACAATTTCACACAGGAAACAGCTATGACCATGATTACGCCAAGCGCGCAATTAACCCTCA
CTAAAGGGAACAAAAGCTGGAGCTGCAAGC
