>Addgene plasmid #143721 | TFORF0635 | depositor partial sequence | sequence record 283293 | Insert
ACCGCCACCATGGCGGAAAACAAAGGCGGCGGCGAGGCTGAGAGCGGCGGCGGGGGCAGCGGCAGCGCGC
CGGTAACTGCCGGGGCCGCCGGGCCCGCCGCGCAGGAGGCGGAGCCGCCTCTCACCGCGGTGCTGGTGGA
GGAGGAGGAGGAGGAAGGCGGCAGGGCCGGCGCTGAGGGCGGCGCGGCCGGGCCCGACGACGGGGGGGTG
GCCGCGGCCTCCTCGGGCTCGGCCCAGGCTGCTTCATCTCCTGCGGCCTCAGTGGGCACTGGAGTTGCCG
GGGGCGCAGTATCGACGCCGGCTCCAGCTCCAGCCTCGGCTCCCGCTCCGGGTCCCTCGGCAGGGCCGCC
TCCTGGACCGCCAGCCTCGCTCCTGGACACCTGCGCCGTGTGTCAGCAGAGCTTGCAGAGCCGGCGTGAG
GCGGAGCCCAAGCTGCTGCCCTGTCTTCACTCCTTCTGCCTGCGCTGCCTGCCCGAGCCGGAGCGCCAGC
TCAGCGTGCCCATCCCGGGGGGCAGCAACGGCGACATCCAGCAAGTTGGTGTAATACGGTGCCCAGTATG
CCGCCAAGAATGCAGACAGATAGACCTTGTGGATAATTATTTTGTGAAAGACACATCTGAAGCTCCTAGC
AGTTCTGATGAAAAATCAGAACAGGTATGTACTAGTTGTGAAGACAATGCAAGTGCAGTTGGCTTTTGTG
TAGAATGTGGAGAGTGGCTATGTAAGACATGTATCGAAGCACATCAAAGAGTAAAATTTACTAAAGATCA
CTTGATCAGGAAGAAAGAAGATGTCTCAGAGTCTGTTGGAGCATCTGGTCAACGCCCTGTTTTCTGCCCT
GTACACAAACAAGAACAGTTGAAACTTTTCTGTGAAACATGTGATAGATTGACATGTAGAGACTGTCAGC
TATTGGAACACAAAGAACATAGGTATCAGTTTTTGGAAGAAGCTTTTCAAAATCAGAAGGGTGCAATTGA
GAATCTACTGGCGAAACTTCTTGAGAAGAAGAATTATGTTCATTTTGCAGCTACTCAGGTGCAGAATAGG
ATAAAAGAAGTAAATGAGACTAACAAACGAGTAGAACAGGAAATTAAAGTGGCCATTTTCACCCTTATCA
ATGAAATTAATAAGAAAGGAAAATCTCTCTTACAACAGCTAGAGAATGTTACAAAGGAAAGACAGATGAA
GTTACTACAGCAGCAGAATGACATCACAGGCCTTTCCCGGCAGGTGAAGCATGTTATGAACTTCACAAAT
TGGGCAATTGCAAGTGGCAGCAGCACAGCACTACTATACAGCAAGCGACTGATTACTTTCCAGTTGCGTC
ATATTTTGAAAGCACGGTGTGATCCTGTCCCTGCTGCTAATGGAGCAATACGTTTCCATTGTGATCCCAC
CTTCTGGGCAAAGAATGTAGTCAATTTAGGTAATCTAGTAATAGAGAGTAAACCAGCTCCTGGTTATACT
CCTAATGTTGTAGTTGGGCAAGTTCCTCCAGGGACAAACCACATTAGTAAAACCCCTGGACAGATTAACT
TAGCACAGCTTCGACTCCAGCACATGCAACAACAAGTATATGCACAGAAACATCAGCAGTTGCAACAGAT
GAGGATGCAGCAACCACCAGCACCTGTACCAACTACAACAACAACAACACAACAGCATCCTAGACAAGCA
GCCCCTCAGATGTTACAACAACAGCCTCCTCGATTGATCAGTGTGCAAACAATGCAAAGAGGCAACATGA
ACTGTGGAGCTTTTCAAGCCCATCAGATGAGACTGGCTCAGAATGCTGCCAGAATACCAGGGATACCCAG
GCACAGCGGCCCTCAATATTCCATGATGCAGCCACACCTCCAAAGACAACACTCAAACCCAGGGCATGCT
GGACCCTTTCCCGTAGTATCGGTACACAACACCACAATCAACCCAACGAGCCCTACTACAGCAACTATGG
CAAATGCAAACCGAGGTCCCACCAGCCCATCTGTTACAGCAATAGAGCTAATCCCCTCAGTTACCAATCC
AGAAAACCTTCCATCGCTGCCAGATATTCCACCCATACAGTTGGAAGATGCTGGCTCAAGTAGTTTAGAT
AATCTACTAAGTAGATACATCTCAGGCAGTCACCTACCCCCACAGCCTACAAGCACCATGAATCCTTCTC
CAGGTCCCTCTGCCCTTTCTCCGGGATCATCAGGTTTATCCAATTCTCACACACCTGTGAGACCCCCAAG
TACTTCTAGTACTGGCAGTCGAGGCAGCTGTGGGTCATCAGGAAGAACTGCTGAGAAGACAAGTCTTAGT
TTCAAATCTGATCAGGTGAAGGTCAAGCAAGAACCTGGGACTGAAGATGAAATATGTAGCTTTTCAGGAG
GTGTAAAACAAGAAAAAACAGAGGATGGCAGGAGGAGTGCTTGCATGTTGAGCAGTCCTGAGAGTAGCTT
GACACCACCTCTCTCAACCAACCTGCATCTAGAAAGTGAATTGGATGCATTGGCAAGCCTGGAAAACCAT
GTGAAAATTGAACCTGCAGATATGAATGAAAGCTGCAAACAGTCAGGGCTCAGCAGCCTTGTTAATGGAA
AGTCCCCAATTCGAAGCCTCATGCACAGGTCGGCAAGGATTGGAGGAGATGGCAACAATAAAGATGATGA
CCCAAATGAAGACTGGTGTGCTGTCTGCCAAAACGGAGGAGATCTCTTGTGCTGCGAAAAATGTCCAAAG
GTCTTTCATCTAACTTGTCATGTTCCAACACTACTTAGCTTTCCAAGTGGGGACTGGATATGCACATTTT
GTAGAGATATTGGAAAGCCAGAAGTTGAATATGATTGTGATAATTTGCAACATAGTAAGAAGGGGAAAAC
TGCGCAGGGGTTAAGCCCCGTGGACCAAAGGAAATGTGAACGTCTTCTGCTTTACCTCTATTGCCATGAA
TTAAGTATTGAATTCCAGGAGCCTGTTCCTGCTTCGATACCAAACTACTATAAAATTATAAAGAAACCAA
TGGATTTATCCACCGTGAAAAAGAAGCTTCAGAAAAAACATTCCCAACACTACCAAATCCCGGATGACTT
TGTGGCCGATGTCCGTTTGATCTTCAAGAACTGTGAAAGGTTTAATGAAATGATGAAAGTTGTTCAAGTT
TATGCAGACACACAAGAGATTAATTTGAAGGCTGATTCAGAAGTAGCTCAGGCAGGGAAAGCAGTTGCAT
TGTACTTTGAAGATAAACTCACAGAGATCTACTCAGACAGGACCTTCGCACCTTTGCCAGAGTTTGAGCA
GGAAGAGGATGATGGTGAGGTAACTGAGGACTCTGATGAAGACTTTATACAGCCCCGCAGAAAACGCCTA
AAGTCAGATGAGAGACCAGTACATATAAAGTAGTAATGAACTAGTCCGTAACTTGAAAGTATTTCGATTT
CTTGGCTTTATATATCTTGTGGAAAGGACGACCTGAAATACCTGCTGAGGAAGTC
