>Addgene plasmid #143721 | TFORF0635 | depositor partial sequence | sequence record 283294 | Barcode
CCTGAAATACCTGCTGAGGAAGTC
